>Addgene plasmid #25551 | KIF2C | depositor partial sequence | sequence record 11955 | Author sequence
AGTTTTCCAAACTGGGAATTTGCCCGAATGATTAAAGAATTTCGGGCTACTTTGGAATGTCATCCACTTA
CTATGACTGATCCTATCGAAGAGCACAGAATATGTGTCTGTGTTAGGAAACGCCCACTGAATAAGCAAGA
ATTGGCCAAGAAAGAAATTGATGTGATTTCCATTCCTAGCAAGTGTCTCCTCTTGGTACATGAACCCAAG
TTGAAAGTGGACTTAACAAAGTATCTGGAGAACCAAGCATTCTGCTTTGACTTTGCATTTGATGAAACAG
CTTCGAATGAAGTTGTCTACAGGTTCACAGCAAGGCCACTGGTACAGACAATCTTTGAAGGTGGAAAAGC
AACTTGTTTTGCATATGGCCAGACAGGAAGTGGCAAGACACATACTATGGGCGGAGACCTCTCTGGGAAA
GCCCAGAATGCATCCAAAGGGATCTATGCCATGGCCTCCCGGGACGTCTTCCTCCTGAAGAATCAACCCT
GCTACCGGAAGTTGGGCCTGGAAGTCTATGTGACATTCTTCGAGATCTACAATGGGAAGCTGTTTGACCT
GCTCAACAAGAAGGCCAAGCTGCGCGTGCTGGAGGACGGCAAGCAACAGGTGCAAGTGGTGGGGCTGCAG
GAGCATCTGGTTAACTCTGCTGATGATGTCATCAAGATGATCGACATGGGCAGCGCCTGCAGAACCTCTG
GGCAGACATTTGCCAACTCCAATTCCTCCCGCTCCCACGCGTGCTTCCAAATTATTCTTCGAGCTAAAGG
GAGAATGCATGGCAAGTTCTCTTTGGTAGATCTGGCAGGGAATGAGCGAGGCGCGGACACTTCCAGTGCT
GACCGGCAGACCCGCATGGAGGGCGCAGAAATCAACAAGAGTCTCTTAGCCCTGAAGGAGTGCATCAGGG
CCCTGGGACAGAACAAGGCTCACACCCCGTTCCGTGAGAGCAAGCTGACACAGGTGCTGAGGGACTCCTT
CATTGGGGAGAACTCTAGGACTTGCATGATTGCCACGATCTCACCAGGCATAAGCTCCTGTGAATATACT
TTAAACACCCTGAGATATGCAGACAGGGTCAAGGAGCTGAGCCCCCACAGTGGG
