>Addgene plasmid #25551 | KIF2C | addgene partial sequence | sequence record 31534 | 25551 with T7
TGAATATTTTGTTTACTTTAAGAAGGAGATATACCATGGGCNGCNGCCATCATCATCATCATCACAGCAG
CGGCCTGGTTCCGCGTGGTAGTAGTTTTCCAAACTGGGAATTTGCCCGAATGATTAAAGAATTTCGGGCT
ACTTTGGAATGTCATCCACTTACTATGACTGATCCTATCGAAGAGCACAGAATATGTGTCTGTGTTAGGA
AACGCCCACTGAATAAGCAAGAATTGGCCAAGAAAGAAATTGATGTGATTTCCATTCCTAGCAAGTGTCT
CCTCTTGGTACATGAACCCAAGTTGAAAGTGGACTTAACAAAGTATCTGGAGAACCAAGCATTCTGCTTT
GACTTTGCATTTGATGAAACAGCTTCGAATGAAGTTGTCTACAGGTTCACAGCAAGGCCACTGGTACAGA
CAATCTTTGAAGGTGGAAAAGCAACTTGTTTTGCATATGGCCAGACAGGAAGTGGCAAGACACATACTAT
GGGCGGAGACCTCTCTGGGAAAGCCCAGAATGCATCCNAAGGGATCTATGCCATGGCCTCCCGGGACGTC
TTCCTCCTGAAGAATCAACCCTGCTACCGGAAGTTGGGCCTGGAAGTCTATGTGACATTCTTCGAGATCT
ACAATGGGAAGCTGTTTGACCTGCTCAACAAGAAGGCCAAGCTGCGCGTGCTGGAGGACGGCAAGCAACA
GGTGCAAGTGGTGGGGCTGCAGGAGCATCTGGTTAACTCTGCTGATGA
