[The description below was written by a language model from this plasmid's Addgene catalogue record.]
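Description:
KIF2C is a bacterial expression plasmid built on the pET28a-LIC backbone, a ligation-independent-cloning derivative of pET28a from a structural genomics consortium. The backbone is listed at 7328 bp without insert. The plasmid confers kanamycin resistance and is recorded as low copy. No feature table accompanies the record, so the origin of replication and the promoter are not explicitly stated. The listed sequencing primers (T7 forward and T7 terminator reverse) fit the usual pET arrangement, in which the insert sits between a T7 promoter and T7 terminator and is expressed in E. coli hosts that supply T7 RNA polymerase.

The insert is a 1104 bp fragment of human KIF2C, also known as MCAK or KNSL6, a member of the kinesin family. It is fused to an N-terminal His tag, which allows purification by immobilised metal affinity chromatography. The stated purpose is bacterial expression for structure determination, and the record warns that the insert may not be the full open reading frame. The insert size suggests a truncated construct encoding a defined domain rather than the whole protein, but the exact residue boundaries are not given. The depositor links the construct to a deposited Protein Data Bank structure, indicating that it was used to produce recombinant protein for that structural work. It is therefore suited to producing this KIF2C fragment for crystallography, biochemical assays or similar in vitro studies. Although the backbone is designed for ligation-independent cloning, the cloning method is recorded as restriction enzyme.
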