Addgene plasmid #25551: KIF2C
Purpose: Bacterial expression for structure determination; may not be full ORF
Depositing lab: Cheryl Arrowsmith. Depositing organization: University of Toronto.
Backbone
  Vector backbone: pET28a-LIC
  Backbone manufacturer: SGC
  Backbone size w/o insert (bp): 7328
  Vector type: Bacterial Expression
Growth in bacteria
  Bacterial resistance: Kanamycin, 50 μg/mL
  Growth temperature: 37°C
  Growth strain: DH5alpha
  Copy number: Low Copy
Gene/Insert
  Gene/Insert name: KIF2C (alt names: PDB: 2HEH; kinesin family member 2C; KNSL6, MCAK)
  Species: H. sapiens (human)
  Insert size (bp): 1104
  Entrez Gene: KIF2C (a.k.a. CT139, KNSL6, MCAK)
  Tag / fusion protein: His (N terminal on insert)
  Cloning method: Restriction Enzyme
  Sequencing primers: 5′ T7; 3′ T7-term
Terms and licenses: Academic/Nonprofit Terms; Industry Terms: Not Available to Industry
Depositor comments: PDB: 2HEH http://www.thesgc.org/structures/2HEH/
How to cite: KIF2C was a gift from Cheryl Arrowsmith (Addgene plasmid # 25551 ; http://n2t.net/addgene:25551 ; RRID:Addgene_25551)
